Addgene plasmid #12418: pcDNA3 metaxin 1
Depositing lab: Paul Bornstein. Depositing organization: University of Washington.
Backbone
  Vector backbone: pcDNA3
  Backbone manufacturer: Invitrogen
  Backbone size w/o insert (bp): 5400
  Vector type: Mammalian Expression
  Selectable markers: Neomycin (select with G418)
Growth in bacteria
  Bacterial resistance: Ampicillin, 100 μg/mL
  Growth temperature: 37°C
  Growth strain: DH5alpha
  Copy number: High Copy
Gene/Insert
  Gene/Insert name: metaxin
  Species: M. musculus (mouse)
  Insert size (bp): 1300
  Entrez Gene: Mtx1 (a.k.a. Mtx, Gcap6)
  Cloning method: Restriction Enzyme; 5′ cloning site BamHI (not destroyed); 3′ cloning site BamHI (not destroyed)
  Sequencing primers: 5′ T7; 3′ SP6
Terms and licenses: Academic/Nonprofit Terms; Industry Terms: Not Available to Industry
How to cite: pcDNA3 metaxin 1 was a gift from Paul Bornstein (Addgene plasmid # 12418 ; http://n2t.net/addgene:12418 ; RRID:Addgene_12418)
