[The description below was written by a language model from this plasmid's Addgene catalogue record.]
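Description:
pcDNA3 metaxin 1 is a mammalian expression plasmid built on the Invitrogen pcDNA3 backbone (about 5.4 kb without insert) and carrying a roughly 1.3 kb insert encoding mouse metaxin (Mtx1, also known as Mtx or Gcap6). It is maintained in E. coli as a high-copy plasmid under ampicillin selection. It also carries a neomycin resistance marker, so transfected mammalian cells can be selected with G418 to obtain stable lines as well as being used for transient expression.

The insert was cloned by restriction digestion into a BamHI site, and BamHI sites are retained at both ends. The fragment can therefore be released with that single enzyme, but cloning through one site is not inherently directional. The record does not state the orientation explicitly. No feature table accompanies the entry and the promoter is not listed. The standard pcDNA3 design places the polylinker downstream of the CMV immediate-early promoter and upstream of a polyadenylation signal. T7 and SP6 promoter sites flank the polylinker, which is consistent with the T7 and SP6 sequencing primers recorded for this plasmid. No epitope tags, fusion partners or reporters are recorded, so the insert appears to be expressed as untagged protein.

Metaxin 1 is generally known as a mitochondrial outer membrane protein implicated in protein import into mitochondria. The record does not give a specific purpose. A construct of this type would typically be used to overexpress mouse metaxin in cultured mammalian cells for studies of its localisation or function.
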