>Addgene plasmid #12418 | pcDNA3 metaxin 1 | addgene partial sequence | sequence record 18953 | 12418 with CMV-F
AGCTCTCTGGCTAACTAGAGAACCCACTGCTTACTGGCTTATCGAAATTAATACGACTCACTATAGGGAG
ACCCAAGCTTGGTACCGAGCTCGGATCCCCCGGGCTGCAGGAATTCCGAGAGAGCGTACAAGATGGCGGC
GCCCATGGAGCTGTTCTGCTGGTCAGGGGGCTGGGGATTGCCGTCGGTGGACCTGGATAGTCTGGCCGTG
CTGACCTATACCAGATTTACAGGCGCCCCACTGAAGATACACAAGACCAGCAATCCTTGGCAGAGCCCTT
CAGGAACTCTGCCTGCTCTTCGAACCAGTGATGGGAAAGTCATTACAGTGCCAGACAAGATCATCACCCA
TCTTCGTAAAGAGAAGTATAATGCCGACTACGATCTGTCAGCTCGCCAAGGAGCAGATACCCTAGCCTTC
ATGTCTCTGCTGGAGGAGAAACTACTGCCTGTGCTAATCCATACTTTTTGGATAGACGCCAAGAACTATG
TGGAAGTGACCCGAAAGTGGTATGCAGAGGCTATGCCCTTTCCCCTCAACTTCTTCCTGCCCGGCCGCAT
GCAGCGCCAGTACATGGAGCGGCTACAGCTGCTGTGTGGCGAGCACAAATCAGAGAACGAGGAGGAACTA
GAAAAAGAGCTATACCAAGAGGCTCGGGAGTGCCTAACCCTTCTCTCTCAGCGTCTGGGCTCTCANAAGT
TCTTCTTTGGGGANGCCCCTGCCTCCCTGGACGCCTTTGTTTTTAGCCATTTNGNCCCTGCTGCTGCANG
CCANNCTGCCCA
